Addgene plasmid #222845: pT7-module2*5
Purpose: (Empty Backbone) Subcloning for Golden Gate assembly of CRISPR/Cas9 vectors (module 2*5)
Depositing lab: Hidenori Takeuchi. Depositing organization: Nagoya University.
Backbone
  Vector backbone: pT7Blue
  Vector type: CRISPR
Growth in bacteria
  Bacterial resistance: Ampicillin, 50 μg/mL
  Growth temperature: 37°C
  Growth strain: ccdB Survival
  Copy number: High Copy
Gene/Insert
  Gene/Insert name: None
Terms and licenses: Academic/Nonprofit Terms; Industry Terms: Not Available to Industry
Depositor comments: U6-26 promoter & sgRNA scaffold
How to cite: pT7-module2*5 was a gift from Hidenori Takeuchi (Addgene plasmid # 222845 ; http://n2t.net/addgene:222845 ; RRID:Addgene_222845)
