[The description below was written by a language model from this plasmid's Addgene catalogue record and pLannotate feature annotations shown in this document.]
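Description:
pT7-module2*5 is a small (about 3.4 kb) empty-backbone subcloning plasmid built on pT7Blue. It serves as one module (designated 2*5) in a Golden Gate assembly scheme for building CRISPR/Cas9 vectors. It is propagated in E. coli through a high-copy ColE1/pUC-type origin and selected with ampicillin through the bla (AmpR) gene and its own promoter. An f1 phage origin is also present. The cloning region keeps the usual pT7Blue features: a CAP binding site, lac promoter and lac operator, a T7 promoter, and fragments of lacZα and lacI left over from the parental blue/white screening cassette.

The functional payload is a single-guide RNA expression unit. The depositor describes it as the U6-26 promoter plus sgRNA scaffold. The feature table agrees, with a short match to the Arabidopsis U6 snRNA consensus promoter lying upstream of the Streptococcus pyogenes Cas9 gRNA scaffold. U6 promoters recruit RNA polymerase III and are the standard way to transcribe guide RNAs. The Arabidopsis origin of this promoter points to use in plant genome editing, although the record does not name a target species. No gene or insert is listed, and no spacer sequence is annotated. The roughly 90 nt between the promoter match and the scaffold is unannotated.

The recommended growth strain is ccdB Survival, yet no ccdB cassette appears among the annotated features, and the record does not explain this. The type IIS sites and overhangs that define the module's position in the assembly are likewise not recorded. In use, the guide cassette would presumably be combined with other modules into a final Cas9 vector, possibly one carrying several guides.
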