Features (pLannotate 1.2.2; 12 found; start..end, strand, type, name):
      1..31      +  promoter       lac promoter: promoter for the E. coli lac operon
     39..55      +  protein_bind   lac operator: The lac repressor binds to the lac operator to inhibit transcription in E. coli. This inhibition can be relieved by adding lactose or isopropyl-β-D-thiogalactopyranoside (IPTG). lac repressor encoded by lacI
     98..116     +  promoter       T7 promoter: promoter for bacteriophage T7 RNA polymerase
    501..517     +  promoter       AtU6 promoter (fragment): consensus promoter from the three Arabidopsis U6 snRNA genes (Waibel and Filipowicz, 1990; Nekrasov et al., 2013)
    608..683     +  misc_RNA       gRNA scaffold: guide RNA scaffold for the Streptococcus pyogenes CRISPR/Cas9 system
    723..880     +  CDS            lacZα (fragment): LacZα fragment of β-galactosidase; lacZ fragment
    911..1339    -  rep_origin     f1 ori (sequence partly withheld): f1 bacteriophage origin of replication; arrow indicates direction of (+) strand synthesis
   1366..1470    +  promoter       AmpR promoter: bla
   1471..2331    +  CDS            AmpR: β-lactamase; bla; confers resistance to ampicillin, carbenicillin, and related antibiotics
   2502..3090    +  rep_origin     ori: high-copy-number ColE1/pMB1/pBR322/pUC origin of replication
   3273..3365    +  CDS            lacI (fragment): lac repressor; lacI; The lac repressor binds to the lac operator to inhibit transcription in E. coli. This inhibition can be relieved by adding lactose or isopropyl-β-D-thiogalactopyranoside (IPTG).
   3378..3399    +  protein_bind   CAP binding site: CAP binding activates transcription in the presence of cAMP. E. coli catabolite activator protein
>Addgene plasmid #222845 | pT7-module2*5 | addgene full sequence | sequence record 446504 | Addgene NGS Result
TTTACACTTTATGCTTCCGGCTCGTATGTTGTGTGGAATTGTGAGCGGATAACAATTTCACACAGGAAAC
AGCTATGACCATGATTACGCCAAGCTCTAATACGACTCACTATAGGGAAAGCTTGGTCTCGCTCGATCGA
ATGTCGATCGACTTGCCTTCCGCACAATACATCATTTCTTCTTAGCTTTTTTTCTTCTTCTTCGTTCATA
CAGTTTTTTTTTGTTTATCAGCTTACATTTTCTTGAACCGTAGCTTTCGTTTTCTTCTTTTTAACTTTCC
ATTCGGAGTTTTTGTATCTTGTTTCATAGTTTGTCCCAGGATTAGAATGATTAGGCATCGAACCTTCAAG
AATTTGATTGAATAAAACATCTTCATTCTTAAGATATGAAGATAATCTTCAAAAGGCCCCTGGGAATCTG
AAAGAAGAGAAGCAGGCCCATTTATATGGGAAAGAACAATAGTATTTCTTATATAGGCCCATTTAAGTTG
AAAACAATCTTCAAAAGTCCCACATCGCTTAGATAAGAAAACGAAGCTGAGTTTATATACAGCTAGAGTC
GAAGTAGTGATTGGGGTCTTCAACCCAGTGGACATAAGCGAAGACCCGTTTTAGAGCTAGAAATAGCAAG
TTAAAATAAGGCTAGTCCGTTATCAACTTGAAAAAGTGGCACCGAGTCGGTGCTTTTTTTTTTTTGTGCG
AGGAACTCTATGTCGAGACCGAATTCACTGGCCGTCGTTTTACAACGTCGTGACTGGGAAAACCCTGGCG
TTACCCAACTTAATCGCCTTGCAGCACATCCCCCTTTCGCCAGCTGGCGTAATAGCGAAGAGGCCCGCAC
CGATCGCCCTTCCCAACAGTTGCGCAGCCTGAATGGCGAATGGAAATTGTAAGCGTTAATATTTTGTTAA
AATTCGCGTTAAATTTTTGTTAAATCAGCTCATTTTTTAACCAATAGGCCGAAATCGGCAAAATCCCTTA
TAAATCAAAAGAATAGACCGAGATAGGGT
[37 nt withheld, positions 1010-1046]
AAAGAACGTGGACTCCAACGTCAAAGG
[49 nt withheld, positions 1074-1122]
T
[91 nt withheld, positions 1124-1214]
G
[124 nt withheld, positions 1216-1339]
CAGGTGGCACTTTTCGGGGAAATGTGCGCGGAACCCCTATTTGTTTATTTTTCTAAATACATTCAAATAT
GTATCCGCTCATGAGACAATAACCCTGATAAATGCTTCAATAATATTGAAAAAGGAAGAGTATGAGTATT
CAACATTTCCGTGTCGCCCTTATTCCCTTTTTTGCGGCATTTTGCCTTCCTGTTTTTGCTCACCCAGAAA
CGCTGGTGAAAGTAAAAGATGCTGAAGATCAGTTGGGTGCACGAGTGGGTTACATCGAACTGGATCTCAA
CAGCGGTAAGATCCTTGAGAGTTTTCGCCCCGAAGAACGTTTTCCAATGATGAGCACTTTTAAAGTTCTG
CTATGTGGCGCGGTATTATCCCGTATTGACGCCGGGCAAGAGCAACTCGGTCGCCGCATACACTATTCTC
AGAATGACTTGGTTGAGTACTCACCAGTCACAGAAAAGCATCTTACGGATGGCATGACAGTAAGAGAATT
ATGCAGTGCTGCCATAACCATGAGTGATAACACTGCGGCCAACTTACTTCTGACAACGATCGGAGGACCG
AAGGAGCTAACCGCTTTTTTGCACAACATGGGGGATCATGTAACTCGCCTTGATCGTTGGGAACCGGAGC
TGAATGAAGCCATACCAAACGACGAGCGTGACACCACGATGCCTGTAGCAATGGCAACAACGTTGCGCAA
ACTATTAACTGGCGAACTACTTACTCTAGCTTCCCGGCAACAATTAATAGACTGGATGGAGGCGGATAAA
GTTGCAGGACCACTTCTGCGCTCGGCCCTTCCGGCTGGCTGGTTTATTGCTGATAAATCTGGAGCCGGTG
AGCGTGGTTCTCGCGGTATCATTGCAGCACTGGGGCCAGATGGTAAGCCCTCCCGTATCGTAGTTATCTA
CACGACGGGGAGTCAGGCAACTATGGATGAACGAAATAGACAGATCGCTGAGATAGGTGCCTCACTGATT
AAGCATTGGTAACTGTCAGACCAAGTTTACTCATATATACTTTAGATTGATTTAAAACTTCATTTTTAAT
TTAAAAGGATCTAGGTGAAGATCCTTTTTGATAATCTCATGACCAAAATCCCTTAACGTGAGTTTTCGTT
CCACTGAGCGTCAGACCCCGTAGAAAAGATCAAAGGATCTTCTTGAGATCCTTTTTTTCTGCGCGTAATC
TGCTGCTTGCAAACAAAAAAACCACCGCTACCAGCGGTGGTTTGTTTGCCGGATCAAGAGCTACCAACTC
TTTTTCCGAAGGTAACTGGCTTCAGCAGAGCGCAGATACCAAATACTGTTCTTCTAGTGTAGCCGTAGTT
AGGCCACCACTTCAAGAACTCTGTAGCACCGCCTACATACCTCGCTCTGCTAATCCTGTTACCAGTGGCT
GCTGCCAGTGGCGATAAGTCGTGTCTTACCGGGTTGGACTCAAGACGATAGTTACCGGATAAGGCGCAGC
GGTCGGGCTGAACGGGGGGTTCGTGCACACAGCCCAGCTTGGAGCGAACGACCTACACCGAACTGAGATA
CCTACAGCGTGAGCTATGAGAAAGCGCCACGCTTCCCGAAGGGAGAAAGGCGGACAGGTATCCGGTAAGC
GGCAGGGTCGGAACAGGAGAGCGCACGAGGGAGCTTCCAGGGGGAAACGCCTGGTATCTTTATAGTCCTG
TCGGGTTTCGCCACCTCTGACTTGAGCGTCGATTTTTGTGATGCTCGTCAGGGGGGCGGAGCCTATGGAA
AAACGCCAGCAACGCGGCCTTTTTACGGTTCCTGGCCTTTTGCTGGCCTTTTGCTCACATGTTCTTTCCT
GCGTTATCCCCTGATTCTGTGGATAACCGTATTACCGCCTTTGAGTGAGCTGATACCGCTCGCCGCAGCC
GAACGACCGAGCGCAGCGAGTCAGTGAGCGAGGAAGCGGAAGAGCGCCCAATACGCAAACCGCCTCTCCC
CGCGCGTTGGCCGATTCATTAATGCAGCTGGCACGACAGGTTTCCCGACTGGAAAGCGGGCAGTGAGCGC
AACGCAATTAATGTGAGTTAGCTCACTCATTAGGCACCCCAGGC
